Addgene plasmid #173334: RVD-GA3
Purpose: One-step assembly of custom RVD arrays to construct DdCBE, TALE, etc.
Depositing lab: Bin Shen. Depositing organization: Nanjing Medical University. Publication: Precision modeling of mitochondrial diseases in zebrafish via DdCBE-mediated mtDNA base editing. Guo J, Zhang X, Chen X, Sun H, Dai Y, Wang J, Qian X, Tan L, Lou X, Shen B. Cell Discov. 2021 Sep 3;7(1):78. doi: 10.1038/s41421-021-00307-9. PubMed 34480028.
Backbone
  Vector backbone: TetR T vector
  Vector type: Unspecified
Growth in bacteria
  Bacterial resistance: Tetracycline, 10 μg/mL
  Growth temperature: 37°C
  Growth strain: DH5alpha
  Copy number: High Copy
Gene/Insert
  Gene/Insert name: NN-NI dimer RVD at Position3
  Species: Synthetic
  Mutation: no
  Cloning method: Restriction Enzyme; 5′ cloning site Unknown (unknown if destroyed)
Terms and licenses: Academic/Nonprofit Terms; Industry Terms: Not Available to Industry
Depositor comments: RVD is inserted into TA site of TetR T vector
How to cite: RVD-GA3 was a gift from Bin Shen (Addgene plasmid # 173334 ; http://n2t.net/addgene:173334 ; RRID:Addgene_173334)
