[The description below was written by a language model from this plasmid's Addgene catalogue record and pLannotate feature annotations shown in this document.]
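Description:
RVD-GA3 is a small (about 2.6 kb) bacterial module plasmid from a library of building blocks used for one-step assembly of custom TALE repeat arrays, such as those that direct DdCBE mitochondrial base editors or other TALE fusion proteins to a chosen DNA sequence. It is built on a tetracycline-resistant T vector. The synthetic insert, placed at the TA cloning site according to the depositor, is a dimer of two TALE repeats carrying the repeat-variable diresidues NN and NI. In the standard TALE code these recognise G and A respectively, which fits the "GA" in the name, while the "3" marks the unit as the one destined for position 3 of the assembled array. Encoding two repeats per module halves the number of fragments that have to be joined to build a full-length array.

The feature table shows a plain propagation backbone: a high-copy ColE1/pUC-type origin and a tetracycline efflux gene (TcR) driven by its native tet promoter, which is consistent with the listed tetracycline selection and high copy number in E. coli. A T7 promoter is also annotated, along with short fragments of a kanamycin resistance gene and of an RSF origin. These fragments are probably non-functional remnants of vector construction. The RVD dimer itself was not picked up by the automated annotation, so its exact coordinates cannot be read from the table. The record also does not state the flanking restriction sites or overhangs that set its position during assembly. No eukaryotic promoter or expression elements are annotated, so the plasmid appears to serve purely as a donor of the repeat module for assembly into a separate destination vector.
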