Features (pLannotate 1.2.2; 6 found; start..end, strand, type, name):
     28..616     -  rep_origin     ori: high-copy-number ColE1/pMB1/pBR322/pUC origin of replication
   1044..1062    +  promoter       T7 promoter: promoter for bacteriophage T7 RNA polymerase
   1065..1139    -  CDS            KanR (fragment): aminoglycoside phosphotransferase; aphA-3; confers resistance to kanamycin
   1237..2427    -  CDS            TcR: tetracycline efflux protein; tet; confers resistance to tetracycline
   2475..2503    -  promoter       tet promoter: E. coli promoter for tetracycline efflux protein gene
   2519..2558    +  rep_origin     RSF ori (fragment): Plasmids containing the RSF 1030 origin of replication can be propagated in E. coli cells that contain additional plasmids with compatible origins.
>Addgene plasmid #173334 | RVD-GA3 | addgene full sequence | sequence record 360757 | Addgene NGS Result
CCGTAAAAAGGCCGCGTTGCTGGCGTTTTTCCATAGGCTCCGCCCCCCTGACGAGCATCACAAAAATCGA
CGCTCAAGTCAGAGGTGGCGAAACCCGACAGGACTATAAAGATACCAGGCGTTTCCCCCTGGAAGCTCCC
TCGTGCGCTCTCCTGTTCCGACCCTGCCGCTTACCGGATACCTGTCCGCCTTTCTCCCTTCGGGAAGCGT
GGCGCTTTCTCATAGCTCACGCTGTAGGTATCTCAGTTCGGTGTAGGTCGTTCGCTCCAAGCTGGGCTGT
GTGCACGAACCCCCCGTTCAGCCCGACCGCTGCGCCTTATCCGGTAACTATCGTCTTGAGTCCAACCCGG
TAAGACACGACTTATCGCCACTGGCAGCAGCCACTGGTAACAGGATTAGCAGAGCGAGGTATGTAGGCGG
TGCTACAGAGTTCTTGAAGTGGTGGCCTAACTACGGCTACACTAGAAGAACAGTATTTGGTATCTGCGCT
CTGCTGAAGCCAGTTACCTTCGGAAAAAGAGTTGGTAGCTCTTGATCCGGCAAACAAACCACCGCTGGTA
GCGGTGGTTTTTTTGTTTGCAAGCAGCAGATTACGCGCAGAAAAAAAGGATCTCAAGAAGATCCTTTGAT
CTTTTCTACGGGGTCTGACGCTCAGTGGAACGACGCGTAACTCACGTTAAGGGATTTTGGTCATGGGTGG
CTCGACCAGATATGGTCTCACTACAACTTGATCTGGGGTGAGTCCGTGGGCTTGACAGAGAACTGGAAGG
AGGCGCTGAACCGTCTCAAGAGCCTGTTTGCCACCAATATTACTAGCAATCGCTACAACTTGCTCCGGAG
TCAGACCGTGGGCTTGACAGAGAACTGGCAGTAGGCGCTGTACGGTTTCAAGAGCCTGTTTGCCACCATT
GTTACTAGCAATCGCTACCACGAGACCAGCTTTGGTCTAGAGGAGGCATGATGATATATTTTTATCTTGT
GCAATGTAACATCAGAGATTTTGAGACACGGGCCAGAGCTGCCAGGAAACAGCTATGACCATGTAATACG
ACTCACTATAGGGGATATTTTATTTTCTCCCAATCAGGCTTGATCCCCAGTAAGTCAAAAAATAGCTCGA
CATACTGTTCTTCCCCGATCAAGGGTTGGTTTGCGCATTCACAGTTCTCCGCAAGAATTGATTGGCTCCA
ATTCTTGGAGTGGTGAATCCGTTAGCGAGGTGCCGCCGGCTTCCATTCAGGTCGAGGTGGCCCGGCTCCA
TGCACCGCGACGCAACGCGGGGAGGCAGACAAGGTATAGGGCGGCGCCTACAATCCATGCCAACCCGTTC
CATGTGCTCGCCGAGGCGGCATAAATCGCCGTGACGATCAGCGGTCCAATGATCGAAGTTAGGCTGGTAA
GAGCCGCGAGCGATCCTTGAAGCTGTCCCTGATGGTCGTCATCTACCTGCCTGGACAGCATGGCCTGCAA
CGCGGGCATCCCGATGCCGCCGGAAGCGAGAAGAATCATAATGGGGAAGGCCATCCAGCCTCGCGTCGCG
AACGCCAGCAAGACGTAGCCCAGCGCGTCGGCCGCCATGCCGGCGATAATGGCCTGCTTCTCGCCGAAAC
GTTTGGTGGCGGGACCAGTGACGAAGGCTTGAGCGAGGGCGTGCAAGATTCCGAATACCGCAAGCGACAG
GCCGATCATCGTCGCGCTCCAGCGAAAGCGGTCCTCGCCGAAAATGACCCAGAGCGCTGCCGGCACCTGT
CCTACGAGTTGCATGATAAAGAAGACAGTCATAAGTGCGGCGACGATAGTCATGCCCCGCGCCCACCGGA
AGGAGCTGACTGGGTTGAAGGCTCTCAAGGGCATGGGTCGGCGCTCTCCCTTATGCGACTCCTGCATTAG
GAAGCAGCCCAGTAGTAGGTTGAGGCCGTTGAGCACCGCCGCCGCAAGGAATGGTGCATGTAAGGAGATG
GCGCCCAACAGTCCCCCGGCCACGGGGCCTGCCACCATACCCACGCCGAAACAAGCGCTCATGAGCCCGA
AGTGGCGAGCCCGATCTTCCCCATCGGTGATGTCGGCGATATAGGCGCCAGCAACCGCACCTGTGGCGCC
GGTGATGCCGGCCACGATGCGTCCGGCGTAGAGAATCCACAGGACGGGTGTGGTCGCCATGATCGCGTAG
TCGATAGTGGCTCCAAGTAGCGAAGCGAGCAGGACTGGGCGGCGGCCAAAGCGGTCGGACAGTGCTCCGA
GAACGGGTGCGCATAGAAATTGCATCAACGCATATAGCGCTAGCAGCACGCCATAGTGACTGGCGATGCT
GTCGGAATGGACGATATCCCGCAAGAGGCCCGGCAGTACCGGCATAACCAAGCCTATGCCTACAGCATCC
AGGGTGACGGTGCCGAGGATGACGATGAGCGCATTGTTAGATTTCATACACGGTGCCTGACTGCGTTAGC
AATTTAACTGTGATAAACTACCGCATTAAAGCTAATCGATGATAAGCTGTCAAACATGAGAATTAATTCA
TGTTCTTTCCTGCGTTATCCCCTGATTCTGTGGATAACGCAGGAAAGAACATGTGAGCAAAAGGCCAGCA
AAAGGCCAGGAA
