>Addgene plasmid #173334 | RVD-GA3 | depositor partial sequence | sequence record 336289 | RVD flanked by two Bsa I sites
GGTCTCGTGGTAGCGATTGCTAGTAACAATGGTGGCAAACAGGCTCTTGAAACCGTACAGCGCCTACTGC
CAGTTCTCTGTCAAGCCCACGGTCTGACTCCGGAGCAAGTTGTAGCGATTGCTAGTAATATTGGTGGCAA
ACAGGCTCTTGAGACGGTTCAGCGCCTCCTTCCAGTTCTCTGTCAAGCCCACGGACTCACCCCAGATCAA
GTTGTAGTGAGACC
